Addgene plasmid #207812: p667-UBC-NRF2-V5-miniTurbo
Purpose: C-terminal tagged NRF2 for miniTurbo proximity experiments
Depositing lab: Ben Major. Depositing organization: Washington University in Saint Louis. Publication: Proximity proteomic analysis of the NRF family reveals the Parkinson's disease protein ZNF746/PARIS as a co-complexed repressor of NRF2. LaPak KM, Saeidi S, Bok I, Wamsley NT, Plutzer IB, Bhatt DP, Luo J, Ashrafi G, Ben Major M. Sci Signal. 2023 Dec 12;16(815):eadi9018. doi: 10.1126/scisignal.adi9018. Epub 2023 Dec 12. PubMed 38085818.
Backbone
  Vector backbone: pDest667
  Backbone manufacturer: PEL
  Vector type: Lentiviral
  Selectable markers: Puromycin
Growth in bacteria
  Bacterial resistance: Ampicillin, 100 μg/mL
  Growth temperature: 30°C
  Growth strain: NEB Stable
  Copy number: High Copy
Gene/Insert
  Gene/Insert name: NRF2-V5-miniTurbo (alt name: NFE2L2)
  Species: H. sapiens (human)
  Entrez Gene: NFE2L2 (a.k.a. HEBP1, IMDDHH, NRF2, Nrf-2)
  Promoter: UBC
  Tag / fusion protein: V5-miniTurbo (C terminal on insert)
  Cloning method: Gateway Cloning
Terms and licenses: Academic/Nonprofit Terms; Industry Terms: Not Available to Industry
How to cite: p667-UBC-NRF2-V5-miniTurbo was a gift from Ben Major (Addgene plasmid # 207812 ; http://n2t.net/addgene:207812 ; RRID:Addgene_207812)
