[The description below was written by a language model from this plasmid's Addgene catalogue record and pLannotate feature annotations shown in this document.]
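Description:
p667-UBC-NRF2-V5-miniTurbo is an 11.3 kb lentiviral expression plasmid built on the pDest667 Gateway destination backbone. It is maintained in E. coli through a high-copy ColE1/pUC-type origin with ampicillin selection (AmpR), and it also carries an f1 origin and remnants of a lac/lacZα cloning region flanked by T3 and T7 promoters. The viral portion has a third-generation layout. An RSV promoter drives a truncated HIV-1 5' LTR, followed by the Ψ packaging signal with a gag fragment, the Rev response element for Rev-dependent nuclear export of the genomic RNA, and the cPPT/CTS. A truncated downstream LTR with an SV40 polyadenylation signal and SV40 origin closes the transfer cassette.

Between the LTRs, the human ubiquitin C (UBC) promoter drives the human NFE2L2 (NRF2) coding sequence. Residual att sites flank both the promoter and the gene, consistent with assembly by Gateway recombination. NRF2 is fused at its C terminus to V5-miniTurbo. The feature table annotates the miniTurbo coding sequence just past the attB2 scar, while the V5 epitope listed in the catalogue is not separately annotated and presumably lies in the short gap between them. miniTurbo is an N-terminally truncated, engineered E. coli biotin ligase that biotinylates nearby proteins. A WPRE follows to enhance transcript expression, and a separate mouse PGK promoter drives puromycin N-acetyltransferase for selecting transduced mammalian cells. The construct is intended for stable expression of C-terminally tagged NRF2 in proximity-labelling proteomics experiments that map proteins near or in complex with this transcription factor.
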