Features (pLannotate 1.2.2; 31 found; start..end, strand, type, name):
     26..130     +  promoter       AmpR promoter: bla
    131..991     +  CDS            AmpR: β-lactamase; bla; confers resistance to ampicillin, carbenicillin, and related antibiotics
   1162..1750    +  rep_origin     ori: high-copy-number ColE1/pMB1/pBR322/pUC origin of replication
   1933..2025    +  CDS            lacI (fragment): lac repressor; lacI; The lac repressor binds to the lac operator to inhibit transcription in E. coli. This inhibition can be relieved by adding lactose or isopropyl-β-D-thiogalactopyranoside (IPTG).
   2038..2059    +  protein_bind   CAP binding site: CAP binding activates transcription in the presence of cAMP. E. coli catabolite activator protein
   2074..2104    +  promoter       lac promoter: promoter for the E. coli lac operon
   2108..2130    +  protein_bind   lac operator (fragment): The lac repressor binds to the lac operator to inhibit transcription in E. coli. This inhibition can be relieved by adding lactose or isopropyl-β-D-thiogalactopyranoside (IPTG). lac repressor encoded by lacI
   2173..2191    +  promoter       T3 promoter: promoter for bacteriophage T3 RNA polymerase
   2219..2445    +  promoter       RSV promoter: Rous sarcoma virus enhancer/promoter
   2446..2626    +  LTR            5' LTR (truncated): truncated 5' long terminal repeat (LTR) from HIV-1
   2673..2798    +  misc_feature   HIV-1 Ψ: packaging signal of human immunodeficiency virus type 1
   2782..3145    +  CDS            HIV-1 gag (fragment): gag protein from human immunodeficiency virus 1; gag
   3291..3524    +  misc_feature   RRE: The Rev response element (RRE) of HIV-1 allows for Rev-dependent mRNA export from the nucleus to the cytoplasm.
   3901..4001    +  CDS            Rev (fragment): human immunodeficiency virus 1 (HIV-1) Rev protein; rev; enhances nuclear export of unspliced and incompletely spliced viral mRNAs
   4020..4136    +  misc_feature   cPPT/CTS: central polypurine tract and central termination sequence of HIV-1
   4168..4188    +  protein_bind   attB4: mutant version of attB; core recombination site for the Gateway® BP reaction BP Clonase™
   4188..5399    +  promoter       UbC promoter: human ubiquitin C promoter
   5401..5418    +  protein_bind   attL1 (fragment): mutant version of attL; recombination site for the Gateway® LR reaction LR Clonase™
   5424..7238    +  CDS            NFE2L2: NF2L2_HUMAN - Also known as NRF2 From Homo sapiens (Human).
   7240..7263    -  protein_bind   attB2: mutant version of attB; recombination site for the Gateway® BP reaction BP Clonase™
   7314..8084    +  CDS            miniTurbo: N-terminally truncated mutant of the E. coli biotin ligase BioID engineered for improved catalytic efficiency (Branon et al., 2018)
   8139..8727    +  misc_feature   WPRE: woodchuck hepatitis virus posttranscriptional regulatory element
   8741..9240    +  promoter       PGK promoter: mouse phosphoglycerate kinase 1 promoter
   9261..9860    +  CDS            PuroR: puromycin N-acetyltransferase; pac from Streptomyces alboniger; confers resistance to puromycin
   9928..10065   +  CDS            nef (fragment): NEF_HV1LA - Experimental evidence at protein level: Swiss-Prot protein existence level 1. Extracellular Nef protein targets CD4(+) T-lymphocytes for apoptosis by interacting with CXCR4 surface receptors. From Human immunodeficiency virus type 1 group M subtype B (isolate Lai) (HIV-1).
  10051..10231   +  LTR            5' LTR (truncated): truncated 5' long terminal repeat (LTR) from HIV-1
  10303..10424   +  polyA_signal   SV40 poly(A) signal: SV40 polyadenylation signal
  10464..10599   +  rep_origin     SV40 ori: SV40 origin of replication
  10620..10638   -  promoter       T7 promoter: promoter for bacteriophage T7 RNA polymerase
  10646..10801   +  CDS            lacZα (fragment): LacZα fragment of β-galactosidase; lacZ fragment
  10806..11234   +  rep_origin     f1 ori (sequence partly withheld): f1 bacteriophage origin of replication; arrow indicates direction of (+) strand synthesis
>Addgene plasmid #207812 | p667-UBC-NRF2-V5-miniTurbo | addgene full sequence | sequence record 416621 | Addgene NGS Result
AGGTGGCACTTTTCGGGGAAATGTGCGCGGAACCCCTATTTGTTTATTTTTCTAAATACATTCAAATATG
TATCCGCTCATGAGACAATAACCCTGATAAATGCTTCAATAATATTGAAAAAGGAAGAGTATGAGTATTC
AACATTTCCGTGTCGCCCTTATTCCCTTTTTTGCGGCATTTTGCCTTCCTGTTTTTGCTCACCCAGAAAC
GCTGGTGAAAGTAAAAGATGCTGAAGATCAGTTGGGTGCACGAGTGGGTTACATCGAACTGGATCTCAAC
AGCGGTAAGATCCTTGAGAGTTTTCGCCCCGAAGAACGTTTTCCAATGATGAGCACTTTTAAAGTTCTGC
TATGTGGCGCGGTATTATCCCGTATTGACGCCGGGCAAGAGCAACTCGGTCGCCGCATACACTATTCTCA
GAATGACTTGGTTGAGTACTCACCAGTCACAGAAAAGCATCTTACGGATGGCATGACAGTAAGAGAATTA
TGCAGTGCTGCCATAACCATGAGTGATAACACTGCGGCCAACTTACTTCTGACAACGATCGGAGGACCGA
AGGAGCTAACCGCTTTTTTGCACAACATGGGGGATCATGTAACTCGCCTTGATCGTTGGGAACCGGAGCT
GAATGAAGCCATACCAAACGACGAGCGTGACACCACGATGCCTGTAGCAATGGCAACAACGTTGCGCAAA
CTATTAACTGGCGAACTACTTACTCTAGCTTCCCGGCAACAATTAATAGACTGGATGGAGGCGGATAAAG
TTGCAGGACCACTTCTGCGCTCGGCCCTTCCGGCTGGCTGGTTTATTGCTGATAAATCTGGAGCCGGTGA
GCGTGGGTCTCGCGGTATCATTGCAGCACTGGGGCCAGATGGTAAGCCCTCCCGTATCGTAGTTATCTAC
ACGACGGGGAGTCAGGCAACTATGGATGAACGAAATAGACAGATCGCTGAGATAGGTGCCTCACTGATTA
AGCATTGGTAACTGTCAGACCAAGTTTACTCATATATACTTTAGATTGATTTAAAACTTCATTTTTAATT
TAAAAGGATCTAGGTGAAGATCCTTTTTGATAATCTCATGACCAAAATCCCTTAACGTGAGTTTTCGTTC
CACTGAGCGTCAGACCCCGTAGAAAAGATCAAAGGATCTTCTTGAGATCCTTTTTTTCTGCGCGTAATCT
GCTGCTTGCAAACAAAAAAACCACCGCTACCAGCGGTGGTTTGTTTGCCGGATCAAGAGCTACCAACTCT
TTTTCCGAAGGTAACTGGCTTCAGCAGAGCGCAGATACCAAATACTGTTCTTCTAGTGTAGCCGTAGTTA
GGCCACCACTTCAAGAACTCTGTAGCACCGCCTACATACCTCGCTCTGCTAATCCTGTTACCAGTGGCTG
CTGCCAGTGGCGATAAGTCGTGTCTTACCGGGTTGGACTCAAGACGATAGTTACCGGATAAGGCGCAGCG
GTCGGGCTGAACGGGGGGTTCGTGCACACAGCCCAGCTTGGAGCGAACGACCTACACCGAACTGAGATAC
CTACAGCGTGAGCTATGAGAAAGCGCCACGCTTCCCGAAGGGAGAAAGGCGGACAGGTATCCGGTAAGCG
GCAGGGTCGGAACAGGAGAGCGCACGAGGGAGCTTCCAGGGGGAAACGCCTGGTATCTTTATAGTCCTGT
CGGGTTTCGCCACCTCTGACTTGAGCGTCGATTTTTGTGATGCTCGTCAGGGGGGCGGAGCCTATGGAAA
AACGCCAGCAACGCGGCCTTTTTACGGTTCCTGGCCTTTTGCTGGCCTTTTGCTCACATGTTCTTTCCTG
CGTTATCCCCTGATTCTGTGGATAACCGTATTACCGCCTTTGAGTGAGCTGATACCGCTCGCCGCAGCCG
AACGACCGAGCGCAGCGAGTCAGTGAGCGAGGAAGCGGAAGAGCGCCCAATACGCAAACCGCCTCTCCCC
GCGCGTTGGCCGATTCATTAATGCAGCTGGCACGACAGGTTTCCCGACTGGAAAGCGGGCAGTGAGCGCA
ACGCAATTAATGTGAGTTAGCTCACTCATTAGGCACCCCAGGCTTTACACTTTATGCTTCCGGCTCGTAT
GTTGTGTGGAATTGTGAGCGGATAACAATTTCACACAGGAAACAGCTATGACCATGATTACGCCAAGCGC
GCAATTAACCCTCACTAAAGGGAACAAAAGCTGGAGCTGCAAGCTTAATGTAGTCTTATGCAATACTCTT
GTAGTCTTGCAACATGGTAACGATGAGTTAGCAACATGCCTTACAAGGAGAGAAAAAGCACCGTGCATGC
CGATTGGTGGAAGTAAGGTGGTACGATCGTGCCTTATTAGGAAGGCAACAGACGGGTCTGACATGGATTG
GACGAACCACTGAATTGCCGCATTGCAGAGATATTGTATTTAAGTGCCTAGCTCGATACATAAACGGGTC
TCTCTGGTTAGACCAGATCTGAGCCTGGGAGCTCTCTGGCTAACTAGGGAACCCACTGCTTAAGCCTCAA
TAAAGCTTGCCTTGAGTGCTTCAAGTAGTGTGTGCCCGTCTGTTGTGTGACTCTGGTAACTAGAGATCCC
TCAGACCCTTTTAGTCAGTGTGGAAAATCTCTAGCAGTGGCGCCCGAACAGGGACTTGAAAGCGAAAGGG
AAACCAGAGGAGCTCTCTCGACGCAGGACTCGGCTTGCTGAAGCGCGCACGGCAAGAGGCGAGGGGCGGC
GACTGGTGAGTACGCCAAAAATTTTGACTAGCGGAGGCTAGAAGGAGAGAGATGGGTGCGAGAGCGTCAG
TATTAAGCGGGGGAGAATTAGATCGCGATGGGAAAAAATTCGGTTAAGGCCAGGGGGAAAGAAAAAATAT
AAATTAAAACATATAGTATGGGCAAGCAGGGAGCTAGAACGATTCGCAGTTAATCCTGGCCTGTTAGAAA
CATCAGAAGGCTGTAGACAAATACTGGGACAGCTACAACCATCCCTTCAGACAGGATCAGAAGAACTTAG
ATCATTATATAATACAGTAGCAACCCTCTATTGTGTGCATCAAAGGATAGAGATAAAAGACACCAAGGAA
GCTTTAGACAAGATAGAGGAAGAGCAAAACAAAAGTAAGACCACCGCACAGCAAGCGGCCGCTGATCTTC
AGACCTGGAGGAGGAGATATGAGGGACAATTGGAGAAGTGAATTATATAAATATAAAGTAGTAAAAATTG
AACCATTAGGAGTAGCACCCACCAAGGCAAAGAGAAGAGTGGTGCAGAGAGAAAAAAGAGCAGTGGGAAT
AGGAGCTTTGTTCCTTGGGTTCTTGGGAGCAGCAGGAAGCACTATGGGCGCAGCGTCAATGACGCTGACG
GTACAGGCCAGACAATTATTGTCTGGTATAGTGCAGCAGCAGAACAATTTGCTGAGGGCTATTGAGGCGC
AACAGCATCTGTTGCAACTCACAGTCTGGGGCATCAAGCAGCTCCAGGCAAGAATCCTGGCTGTGGAAAG
ATACCTAAAGGATCAACAGCTCCTGGGGATTTGGGGTTGCTCTGGAAAACTCATTTGCACCACTGCTGTG
CCTTGGAATGCTAGTTGGAGTAATAAATCTCTGGAACAGATTTGGAATCACACGACCTGGATGGAGTGGG
ACAGAGAAATTAACAATTACACAAGCTTAATACACTCCTTAATTGAAGAATCGCAAAACCAGCAAGAAAA
GAATGAACAAGAATTATTGGAATTAGATAAATGGGCAAGTTTGTGGAATTGGTTTAACATAACAAATTGG
CTGTGGTATATAAAATTATTCATAATGATAGTAGGAGGCTTGGTAGGTTTAAGAATAGTTTTTGCTGTAC
TTTCTATAGTGAATAGAGTTAGGCAGGGATATTCACCATTATCGTTTCAGACCCACCTCCCAACCCCGAG
GGGACCCGACAGGCCCGAAGGAATAGAAGAAGAAGGTGGAGAGAGAGACAGAGACAGATCCATTCGATTA
GTGAACGGATCTCGACGGTATCGGTTAACTTTTAAAAGAAAAGGGGGGATTGGGGGGTACAGTGCAGGGG
AAAGAATAGTAGACATAATAGCAACAGACATACAAACTAAAGAATTACAAAAACAAATTACAAAATTCAA
AATTTTATCGTCCAGTGTGGTGGAATTCTGCAGATATCAACTTTGTATAGAAAAGTTGGCCTCCGCGCCG
GGTTTTGGCGCCTCCCGCGGGCGCCCCCCTCCTCACGGCGAGCGCTGCCACGTCAGACGAAGGGCGCAGC
GAGCGTCCTGATCCTTCCGCCCGGACGCTCAGGACAGCGGCCCGCTGCTCATAAGACTCGGCCTTAGAAC
CCCAGTATCAGCAGAAGGACATTTTAGGACGGGACTTGGGTGACTCTAGGGCACTGGTTTTCTTTCCAGA
GAGCGGAACAGGCGAGGAAAAGTAGTCCCTTCTCGGCGATTCTGCGGAGGGATCTCCGTGGGGCGGTGAA
CGCCGATGATTATATAAGGACGCGCCGGGTGTGGCACAGCTAGTTCCGTCGCAGCCGGGATTTGGGTCGC
GGTTCTTGTTTGTGGATCGCTGTGATCGTCACTTGGTGAGTAGCGGGCTGCTGGGCTGGCCGGGGCTTTC
GTGGCCGCCGGGCCGCTCGGTGGGACGGAAGCGTGTGGAGAGACCGCCAAGGGCTGTAGTCTGGGTCCGC
GAGCAAGGTTGCCCTGAACTGGGGGTTGGGGGGAGCGCAGCAAAATGGCGGCTGTTCCCGAGTCTTGAAT
GGAAGACGCTTGTGAGGCGGGCTGTGAGGTCGTTGAAACAAGGTGGGGGGCATGGTGGGCGGCAAGAACC
CAAGGTCTTGAGGCCTTCGCTAATGCGGGAAAGCTCTTATTCGGGTGAGATGGGCTGGGGCACCATCTGG
GGACCCTGACGTGAAGTTTGTCACTGACTGGAGAACTCGGTTTGTCGTCTGTTGCGGGGGCGGCAGTTAT
GGCGGTGCCGTTGGGCAGTGCACCCGTACCTTTGGGAGCGCGCGCCCTCGTCGTGTCGTGACGTCACCCG
TTCTGTTGGCTTATAATGCAGGGTGGGGCCACCTGCCGGTAGGTGTGCGGTAGGCTTTTCTCCGTCGCAG
GACGCAGGGTTCGGGCCTAGGGTAGGCTCTCCTGAATCGACAGGCGCCGGACCTCTGGTGAGGGGAGGGA
TAAGTGAGGCGTCAGTTTCTTTGGTCGGTTTTATGTACCTATCTTCTTAAGTAGCTGAAGCTCCGGTTTT
GAACTATGCGCTCGGGGTTGGCGAGTGTGTTTTGTGAAGTTTTTTAGGCACCTTTTGAAATGTAATCATT
TGGGTCAATATGTAATTTTCAGTGTTAGACTAGTAAATTGTCCGCTAAATTCTGGCCGTTTTTGGCTTTT
TTGTTAGACGCAACTTTGTACAAAAAAGTTGGCATGATGGACTTGGAGCTGCCGCCGCCGGGACTCCCGT
CCCAGCAGGACATGGATTTGATTGACATACTTTGGAGGCAAGATATAGATCTTGGAGTAAGTCGAGAAGT
ATTTGACTTCAGTCAGCGACGGAAAGAGTATGAGCTGGAAAAACAGAAAAAACTTGAAAAGGAAAGACAA
GAACAACTCCAAAAGGAGCAAGAGAAAGCCTTTTTCGCTCAGTTACAACTAGATGAAGAGACAGGTGAAT
TTCTCCCAATTCAGCCAGCCCAGCACATCCAGTCAGAAACCAGTGGATCTGCCAACTACTCCCAGGTTGC
CCACATTCCCAAATCAGATGCTTTGTACTTTGATGACTGCATGCAGCTTTTGGCGCAGACATTCCCGTTT
GTAGATGACAATGAGGTTTCTTCGGCTACGTTTCAGTCACTTGTTCCTGATATTCCCGGTCACATCGAGA
GCCCAGTCTTCATTGCTACTAATCAGGCTCAGTCACCTGAAACTTCTGTTGCTCAGGTAGCCCCTGTTGA
TTTAGACGGTATGCAACAGGACATTGAGCAAGTTTGGGAGGAGCTATTATCCATTCCTGAGTTACAGTGT
CTTAATATTGAAAATGACAAGCTGGTTGAGACTACCATGGTTCCAAGTCCAGAAGCCAAACTGACAGAAG
TTGACAATTATCATTTTTACTCATCTATACCCTCAATGGAAAAAGAAGTAGGTAACTGTAGTCCACATTT
TCTTAATGCTTTTGAGGATTCCTTCAGCAGCATCCTCTCCACAGAAGACCCCAACCAGTTGACAGTGAAC
TCATTAAATTCAGATGCCACAGTCAACACAGATTTTGGTGATGAATTTTATTCTGCTTTCATAGCTGAGC
CCAGTATCAGCAACAGCATGCCCTCACCTGCTACTTTAAGCCATTCACTCTCTGAACTTCTAAATGGGCC
CATTGATGTTTCTGATCTATCACTTTGCAAAGCTTTCAACCAAAACCACCCTGAAAGCACAGCAGAATTC
AATGATTCTGACTCCGGCATTTCACTAAACACAAGTCCCAGTGTGGCATCACCAGAACACTCAGTGGAAT
CTTCCAGCTATGGAGACACACTACTTGGCCTCAGTGATTCTGAAGTGGAAGAGCTAGATAGTGCCCCTGG
AAGTGTCAAACAGAATGGTCCTAAAACACCAGTACATTCTTCTGGGGATATGGTACAACCCTTGTCACCA
TCTCAGGGGCAGAGCACTCACGTGCATGATGCCCAATGTGAGAACACACCAGAGAAAGAATTGCCTGTAA
GTCCTGGTCATCGGAAAACCCCATTCACAAAAGACAAACATTCAAGCCGCTTGGAGGCTCATCTCACAAG
AGATGAACTTAGGGCAAAAGCTCTCCATATCCCATTCCCTGTAGAAAAAATCATTAACCTCCCTGTTGTT
GACTTCAACGAAATGATGTCCAAAGAGCAGTTCAATGAAGCTCAACTTGCATTAATTCGGGATATACGTA
GGAGGGGTAAGAATAAAGTGGCTGCTCAGAATTGCAGAAAAAGAAAACTGGAAAATATAGTAGAACTAGA
GCAAGATTTAGATCATTTGAAAGATGAAAAAGAAAAATTGCTCAAAGAAAAAGGAGAAAATGACAAAAGC
CTTCACCTACTGAAAAAACAACTCAGCACCTTATATCTCGAAGTTTTCAGCATGCTACGTGATGAAGATG
GAAAACCTTATTCTCCTAGTGAATACTCCCTGCAGCAAACAAGAGATGGCAATGTTTTCCTTGTTCCCAA
AAGTAAGAAGCCAGATGTTAAGAAAAACTACCCAACTTTCTTGTACAAAGTGGGCGGCAAGCCCATCCCC
AACCCCCTGCTGGGCCTGGACAGCACCGCTAGCATCCCGCTGCTGAACGCTAAACAGATTCTGGGACAGC
TGGACGGCGGGAGCGTGGCAGTCCTGCCTGTGGTCGACTCCACCAATCAGTACCTGCTGGATCGAATCGG
CGAGCTGAAGAGTGGGGATGCTTGCATTGCAGAATATCAGCAGGCAGGGAGAGGAAGCAGAGGGAGGAAA
TGGTTCTCTCCTTTTGGAGCTAACCTGTACCTGAGTATGTTTTGGCGCCTGAAGCGGGGACCAGCAGCAA
TCGGCCTGGGCCCGGTCATCGGAATTGTCATGGCAGAAGCGCTGCGAAAGCTGGGAGCAGACAAGGTGCG
AGTCAAATGGCCCAATGACCTGTATCTGCAGGATAGAAAGCTGGCAGGCATCCTGGTGGAGCTGGCCGGA
ATAACAGGCGATGCTGCACAGATCGTCATTGGCGCCGGGATTAACGTGGCTATGAGGCGCGTGGAGGAAA
GCGTGGTCAATCAGGGCTGGATCACACTGCAGGAAGCAGGGATTAACCTGGACAGGAATACTCTGGCCGC
TATGCTGATCCGAGAGCTGCGGGCAGCCCTGGAACTGTTCGAGCAGGAAGGCCTGGCTCCATATCTGTCA
CGGTGGGAGAAGCTGGATAACTTCATCAATAGACCCGTGAAGCTGATCATTGGGGACAAAGAGATTTTCG
GGATTAGCCGGGGGATTGATAAACAGGGAGCCCTGCTGCTGGAACAGGACGGAGTTATCAAACCCTGGAT
GGGCGGAGAAATCAGTCTGCGGTCTGCCGAAAAGTAAGCCAACTTTATTATACATAGTTGATATCCAGCA
CAGTGGCGGCCGCTCGACAATCAACCTCTGGATTACAAAATTTGTGAAAGATTGACTGGTATTCTTAACT
ATGTTGCTCCTTTTACGCTATGTGGATACGCTGCTTTAATGCCTTTGTATCATGCTATTGCTTCCCGTAT
GGCTTTCATTTTCTCCTCCTTGTATAAATCCTGGTTGCTGTCTCTTTATGAGGAGTTGTGGCCCGTTGTC
AGGCAACGTGGCGTGGTGTGCACTGTGTTTGCTGACGCAACCCCCACTGGTTGGGGCATTGCCACCACCT
GTCAGCTCCTTTCCGGGACTTTCGCTTTCCCCCTCCCTATTGCCACGGCGGAACTCATCGCCGCCTGCCT
TGCCCGCTGCTGGACAGGGGCTCGGCTGTTGGGCACTGACAATTCCGTGGTGTTGTCGGGGAAGCTGACG
TCCTTTCCATGGCTGCTCGCCTGTGTTGCCACCTGGATTCTGCGCGGGACGTCCTTCTGCTACGTCCCTT
CGGCCCTCAATCCAGCGGACCTTCCTTCCCGCGGCCTGCTGCCGGCTCTGCGGCCTCTTCCGCGTCTTCG
CCTTCGCCCTCAGACGAGTCGGATCTCCCTTTGGGCCGCCTCCCCGCCTGGAATTCTACCGGGTAGGGGA
GGCGCTTTTCCCAAGGCAGTCTGGAGCATGCGCTTTAGCAGCCCCGCTGGGCACTTGGCGCTACACAAGT
GGCCTCTGGCCTCGCACACATTCCACATCCACCGGTAGGCGCCAACCGGCTCCGTTCTTTGGTGGCCCCT
TCGCGCCACCTTCTACTCCTCCCCTAGTCAGGAAGTTCCCCCCCGCCCCGCAGCTCGCGTCGTGCAGGAC
GTGACAAATGGAAGTAGCACGTCTCACTAGTCTCGTGCAGATGGACAGCACCGCTGAGCAATGGAAGCGG
GTAGGCCTTTGGGGCAGCGGCCAATAGCAGCTTTGCTCCTTCGCTTTCTGGGCTCAGAGGCTGGGAAGGG
GTGGGTCCGGGGGCGGGCTCAGGGGCGGGCTCAGGGGCGGGGCGGGCGCCCGAAGGTCCTCCGGAGGCCC
GGCATTCTGCACGCTTCAAAAGCGCACGTCTGCCGCGCTGTTCTCCTCTTCCTCATCTCCGGGCCTTTCG
ACCTGCAGCCCAAGCTTACCATGACCGAGTACAAGCCCACGGTGCGCCTCGCCACCCGCGACGACGTCCC
CAGGGCCGTACGCACCCTCGCCGCCGCGTTCGCCGACTACCCCGCCACGCGCCACACCGTCGATCCGGAC
CGCCACATCGAGCGGGTCACCGAGCTGCAAGAACTCTTCCTCACGCGCGTCGGGCTCGACATCGGCAAGG
TGTGGGTCGCGGACGACGGCGCCGCGGTGGCGGTCTGGACCACGCCGGAGAGCGTCGAAGCGGGGGCGGT
GTTCGCCGAGATCGGCCCGCGCATGGCCGAGTTGAGCGGTTCCCGGCTGGCCGCGCAGCAACAGATGGAA
GGCCTCCTGGCGCCGCACCGGCCCAAGGAGCCCGCGTGGTTCCTGGCCACCGTCGGCGTCTCGCCCGACC
ACCAGGGCAAGGGTCTGGGCAGCGCCGTCGTGCTCCCCGGAGTGGAGGCGGCCGAGCGCGCCGGGGTGCC
CGCCTTCCTGGAGACCTCCGCGCCCCGCAACCTCCCCTTCTACGAGCGGCTCGGCTTCACCGTCACCGCC
GACGTCGAGGTGCCCGAAGGACCGCGCACCTGGTGCATGACCCGCAAGCCCGGTGCCTGACGCCCGCCCC
ACGACCCGCAGCGCCCGACCGAAAGGAGCGCACGACCCCATGCATCTCGAGGGCCCGGTACCTTTAAGAC
CAATGACTTACAAGGCAGCTGTAGATCTTAGCCACTTTTTAAAAGAAAAGGGGGGACTGGAAGGGCTAGC
TCACTCCCAACGAAGACAAGATCTGCTTTTTGCTTGTACTGGGTCTCTCTGGTTAGACCAGATCTGAGCC
TGGGAGCTCTCTGGCTAACTAGGGAACCCACTGCTTAAGCCTCAATAAAGCTTGCCTTGAGTGCTTCAAG
TAGTGTGTGCCCGTCTGTTGTGTGACTCTGGTAACTAGAGATCCCTCAGACCCTTTTAGTCAGTGTGGAA
AATCTCTAGCAGTAGTAGTTCATGTCATCTTATTATTCAGTATTTATAACTTGCAAAGAAATGAATATCA
GAGAGTGAGAGGAACTTGTTTATTGCAGCTTATAATGGTTACAAATAAAGCAATAGCATCACAAATTTCA
CAAATAAAGCATTTTTTTCACTGCATTCTAGTTGTGGTTTGTCCAAACTCATCAATGTATCTTATCATGT
CTGGCTCTAGCTATCCCGCCCCTAACTCCGCCCATCCCGCCCCTAACTCCGCCCAGTTCCGCCCATTCTC
CGCCCCATGGCTGACTAATTTTTTTTATTTATGCAGAGGCCGAGGCCGCCTCGGCCTCTGAGCTATTCCA
GAAGTAGTGAGGAGGCTTTTTTGGAGGCCTAGGGACGTACCCAATTCGCCCTATAGTGAGTCGTATTACG
CGCGCTCACTGGCCGTCGTTTTACAACGTCGTGACTGGGAAAACCCTGGCGTTACCCAACTTAATCGCCT
TGCAGCACATCCCCCTTTCGCCAGCTGGCGTAATAGCGAAGAGGCCCGCACCGATCGCCCTTCCCAACAG
TTGCGCAGCCTGAATGGCGAATGGG
[124 nt withheld, positions 10806-10929]
C
[91 nt withheld, positions 10931-11021]
A
[49 nt withheld, positions 11023-11071]
CCTTTGACGTTGGAGTCCACGTTCTTT
[37 nt withheld, positions 11099-11135]
ACCCTATCTCGGTCTATTCTTTTGATTTATAAGGGATTTTGCCGATTTCGGCCTATTGGTTAAAAAATGA
GCTGATTTAACAAAAATTTAACGCGAATTTTAACAAAATATTAACGCTTACAATTT
